>Addgene plasmid #166477 | mCherry-N1-MOB1 | addgene full sequence | sequence record 329969 | Addgene NGS Result
GCGACTCTAGATCATAATCAGCCATACCACATTTGTAGAGGTTTTACTTGCTTTAAAAAACCTCCCACAC
CTCCCCCTGAACCTGAAACATAAAATGAATGCAATTGTTGTTGTTAACTTGTTTATTGCAGCTTATAATG
GTTACAAATAAAGCAATAGCATCACAAATTTCACAAATAAAGCATTTTTTTCACTGCATTCTAGTTGTGG
TTTGTCCAAACTCATCAATGTATCTTAAGGCGTAAATTGTAAGCGTTAATATTTTGTTAAAATTCGCGTT
AAATTTTTGTTAAATCAGCTCATTTTTTAACCAATAGGCCGAAATCGGCAAAATCCCTTATAAATCAAAA
GAATAGACCGAGATAGGGT
[37 nt withheld, positions 370-406]
AAAGAACGTGGACTCCAACGTCAAAGG
[49 nt withheld, positions 434-482]
T
[91 nt withheld, positions 484-574]
G
[124 nt withheld, positions 576-699]
CAGGTGGCACTTTTCGGGGAAATGTGCGCGGAACCCCTATTTGTTTATTTTTCTAAATACATTCAAATAT
GTATCCGCTCATGAGACAATAACCCTGATAAATGCTTCAATAATATTGAAAAAGGAAGAGTCCTGAGGCG
GAAAGAACCAGCTGTGGAATGTGTGTCAGTTAGGGTGTGGAAAGTCCCCAGGCTCCCCAGCAGGCAGAAG
TATGCAAAGCATGCATCTCAATTAGTCAGCAACCAGGTGTGGAAAGTCCCCAGGCTCCCCAGCAGGCAGA
AGTATGCAAAGCATGCATCTCAATTAGTCAGCAACCATAGTCCCGCCCCTAACTCCGCCCATCCCGCCCC
TAACTCCGCCCAGTTCCGCCCATTCTCCGCCCCATGGCTGACTAATTTTTTTTATTTATGCAGAGGCCGA
GGCCGCCTCGGCCTCTGAGCTATTCCAGAAGTAGTGAGGAGGCTTTTTTGGAGGCCTAGGCTTTTGCAAA
GATCGATCAAGAGACAGGATGAGGATCGTTTCGCATGATTGAACAAGATGGATTGCACGCAGGTTCTCCG
GCCGCTTGGGTGGAGAGGCTATTCGGCTATGACTGGGCACAACAGACAATCGGCTGCTCTGATGCCGCCG
TGTTCCGGCTGTCAGCGCAGGGGCGCCCGGTTCTTTTTGTCAAGACCGACCTGTCCGGTGCCCTGAATGA
ACTGCAAGACGAGGCAGCGCGGCTATCGTGGCTGGCCACGACGGGCGTTCCTTGCGCAGCTGTGCTCGAC
GTTGTCACTGAAGCGGGAAGGGACTGGCTGCTATTGGGCGAAGTGCCGGGGCAGGATCTCCTGTCATCTC
ACCTTGCTCCTGCCGAGAAAGTATCCATCATGGCTGATGCAATGCGGCGGCTGCATACGCTTGATCCGGC
TACCTGCCCATTCGACCACCAAGCGAAACATCGCATCGAGCGAGCACGTACTCGGATGGAAGCCGGTCTT
GTCGATCAGGATGATCTGGACGAAGAGCATCAGGGGCTCGCGCCAGCCGAACTGTTCGCCAGGCTCAAGG
CGAGCATGCCCGACGGCGAGGATCTCGTCGTGACCCATGGCGATGCCTGCTTGCCGAATATCATGGTGGA
AAATGGCCGCTTTTCTGGATTCATCGACTGTGGCCGGCTGGGTGTGGCGGACCGCTATCAGGACATAGCG
TTGGCTACCCGTGATATTGCTGAAGAGCTTGGCGGCGAATGGGCTGACCGCTTCCTCGTGCTTTACGGTA
TCGCCGCTCCCGATTCGCAGCGCATCGCCTTCTATCGCCTTCTTGACGAGTTCTTCTGAGCGGGACTCTG
GGGTTCGAAATGACCGACCAAGCGACGCCCAACCTGCCATCACGAGATTTCGATTCCACCGCCGCCTTCT
ATGAAAGGTTGGGCTTCGGAATCGTTTTCCGGGACGCCGGCTGGATGATCCTCCAGCGCGGGGATCTCAT
GCTGGAGTTCTTCGCCCACCCTAGGGGGAGGCTAACTGAAACACGGAAGGAGACAATACCGGAAGGAACC
CGCGCTATGACGGCAATAAAAAGACAGAATAAAACGCACGGTGTTGGGTCGTTTGTTCATAAACGCGGGG
TTCGGTCCCAGGGCTGGCACTCTGTCGATACCCCACCGAGACCCCATTGGGGCCAATACGCCCGCGTTTC
TTCCTTTTCCCCACCCCACCCCCCAAGTTCGGGTGAAGGCCCAGGGCTCGCAGCCAACGTCGGGGCGGCA
GGCCCTGCCATAGCCTCAGGTTACTCATATATACTTTAGATTGATTTAAAACTTCATTTTTAATTTAAAA
GGATCTAGGTGAAGATCCTTTTTGATAATCTCATGACCAAAATCCCTTAACGTGAGTTTTCGTTCCACTG
AGCGTCAGACCCCGTAGAAAAGATCAAAGGATCTTCTTGAGATCCTTTTTTTCTGCGCGTAATCTGCTGC
TTGCAAACAAAAAAACCACCGCTACCAGCGGTGGTTTGTTTGCCGGATCAAGAGCTACCAACTCTTTTTC
CGAAGGTAACTGGCTTCAGCAGAGCGCAGATACCAAATACTGTTCTTCTAGTGTAGCCGTAGTTAGGCCA
CCACTTCAAGAACTCTGTAGCACCGCCTACATACCTCGCTCTGCTAATCCTGTTACCAGTGGCTGCTGCC
AGTGGCGATAAGTCGTGTCTTACCGGGTTGGACTCAAGACGATAGTTACCGGATAAGGCGCAGCGGTCGG
GCTGAACGGGGGGTTCGTGCACACAGCCCAGCTTGGAGCGAACGACCTACACCGAACTGAGATACCTACA
GCGTGAGCTATGAGAAAGCGCCACGCTTCCCGAAGGGAGAAAGGCGGACAGGTATCCGGTAAGCGGCAGG
GTCGGAACAGGAGAGCGCACGAGGGAGCTTCCAGGGGGAAACGCCTGGTATCTTTATAGTCCTGTCGGGT
TTCGCCACCTCTGACTTGAGCGTCGATTTTTGTGATGCTCGTCAGGGGGGCGGAGCCTATGGAAAAACGC
CAGCAACGCGGCCTTTTTACGGTTCCTGGCCTTTTGCTGGCCTTTTGCTCACATGTTCTTTCCTGCGTTA
TCCCCTGATTCTGTGGATAACCGTATTACCGCCATGCATTAGTTATTAATAGTAATCAATTACGGGGTCA
TTAGTTCATAGCCCATATATGGAGTTCCGCGTTACATAACTTACGGTAAATGGCCCGCCTGGCTGACCGC
CCAACGACCCCCGCCCATTGACGTCAATAATGACGTATGTTCCCATAGTAACGCCAATAGGGACTTTCCA
TTGACGTCAATGGGTGGAGTATTTACGGTAAACTGCCCACTTGGCAGTACATCAAGTGTATCATATGCCA
AGTACGCCCCCTATTGACGTCAATGACGGTAAATGGCCCGCCTGGCATTATGCCCAGTACATGACCTTAT
GGGACTTTCCTACTTGGCAGTACATCTACGTATTAGTCATCGCTATTACCATGGTGATGCGGTTTTGGCA
GTACATCAATGGGCGTGGATAGCGGTTTGACTCACGGGGATTTCCAAGTCTCCACCCCATTGACGTCAAT
GGGAGTTTGTTTTGGCACCAAAATCAACGGGACTTTCCAAAATGTCGTAACAACTCCGCCCCATTGACGC
AAATGGGCGGTAGGCGTGTACGGTGGGAGGTCTATATAAGCAGAGCTGGTTTAGTGAACCGTCAGATCCG
CTAGCGCTACCGGACTCAGATCTCGAGCTCAAGCTTCGAATTCATGAGCTTCCTCTTCAGCAGCCGCTCT
TCTAAAACATTCAAACCAAAGAAGAACATCCCCGAAGGGTCTCATCAGTATGAACTCTTAAAACACGCAG
AAGCAACTCTAGGAAGTGGGAATCTGAGACAAGCTGTGATGTTGCCAGAGGGAGAGGACCTCAATGAATG
GATTGCAGTTAACACTGTGGATTTCTTCAACCAGATCAACATGTTATATGGAACCATCACCGAATTCTGC
ACGGAAGCGAGCTGCCCAGTGATGTCTGCAGGTCCACGATACGAATATCATTGGGCAGATGGTACTAATA
TTAAAAAGCCAATCAAATGCTCTGCACCAAAATATATCGACTATTTGATGACTTGGGTTCAGGATCAGCT
GGATGACGAAACTCTTTTTCCTTCTAAGATTGGTGTCCCGTTTCCCAAAAACTTCATGTCTGTGGCTAAG
ACCATTCTGAAGCGTCTTTTCAGGGTGTATGCCCACATCTACCATCAGCACTTTGACTCTGTGATGCAGC
TGCAGGAGGAGGCCCACCTCAACACCTCGTTTAAGCACTTTATTTTCTTTGTTCAGGAGTTTAATCTGAT
TGATCGGCGTGAGTTGGCACCTCTTCAGGAATTAATTGAGAAGCTTGGATCCAAAGACAGAGGTGGAGGC
GGGTCTATGGTGAGCAAGGGCGAGGAGGATAACATGGCCATCATCAAGGAGTTCATGCGCTTCAAGGTGC
ACATGGAGGGCTCCGTGAACGGCCACGAGTTCGAGATCGAGGGCGAGGGCGAGGGCCGCCCCTACGAGGG
CACCCAGACCGCCAAGCTGAAGGTGACCAAGGGTGGCCCCCTGCCCTTCGCCTGGGACATCCTGTCCCCT
CAGTTCATGTACGGCTCCAAGGCCTACGTGAAGCACCCCGCCGACATCCCCGACTACTTGAAGCTGTCCT
TCCCCGAGGGCTTCAAGTGGGAGCGCGTGATGAACTTCGAGGACGGCGGCGTGGTGACCGTGACCCAGGA
CTCCTCCCTGCAGGACGGCGAGTTCATCTACAAGGTGAAGCTGCGCGGCACCAACTTCCCCTCCGACGGC
CCCGTAATGCAGAAGAAGACCATGGGCTGGGAGGCCTCCTCCGAGCGGATGTACCCCGAGGACGGCGCCC
TGAAGGGCGAGATCAAGCAGAGGCTGAAGCTGAAGGACGGCGGCCACTACGACGCTGAGGTCAAGACCAC
CTACAAGGCCAAGAAGCCCGTGCAGCTGCCCGGCGCCTACAACGTCAACATCAAGTTGGACATCACCTCC
CACAACGAGGACTACACCATCGTGGAACAGTACGAACGCGCCGAGGGCCGCCACTCCACCGGCGGCATGG
ACGAGCTGTACAAGTAAGCGGCC
Features (pLannotate 1.2.2; 15 found; start..end, strand, type, name):
     10..93      +  CDS            large T antigen (fragment): large T antigen from SV40 (simian virus 40)
    116..237     +  polyA_signal   SV40 poly(A) signal: SV40 polyadenylation signal
    271..699     -  rep_origin     f1 ori (sequence partly withheld): f1 bacteriophage origin of replication; arrow indicates direction of (+) strand synthesis
    726..830     +  promoter       AmpR promoter: bla
    832..1189    +  promoter       SV40 promoter: SV40 enhancer and early promoter
   1224..2018    +  CDS            NeoR/KanR: aminoglycoside phosphotransferase from Tn5; aph(3')-II (or nptII); confers resistance to neomycin, kanamycin, and G418 (Geneticin®)
   2039..2191    +  CDS            ble (fragment): BLE_KLEPN - Experimental evidence at protein level: Swiss-Prot protein existence level 1. Binding protein with a strong affinity to the bleomycin family of antibiotics. Binds to CL990; an antimitotic-antibiotic compound. From Klebsiella pneumoniae.
   2250..2297    +  polyA_signal   HSV TK poly(A) signal: herpes simplex virus thymidine kinase polyadenylation signal (Cole and Stacy, 1985)
   2388..2404    -  polyA_signal   bGH poly(A) signal (fragment): bovine growth hormone polyadenylation signal
   2626..3214    +  rep_origin     ori: high-copy-number ColE1/pMB1/pBR322/pUC origin of replication
   3389..3692    +  enhancer       CMV enhancer: human cytomegalovirus immediate early enhancer
   3693..3896    +  promoter       CMV promoter: human cytomegalovirus (CMV) immediate early promoter
   3919..3962    +  misc_feature   MCS (fragment): multiple cloning site
   3963..4610    +  CDS            MOB1A: MOB1A_HUMAN - Also known as C2orf6, MOB4B, MOBK1B, MOBKL1B. Experimental evidence at protein level: Swiss-Prot protein existence level 1. Activator of LATS1/2 in the Hippo signaling pathway which plays a pivotal role in organ size control and tumor suppression by restricting proliferation and promoting apoptosis. The core of this pathway is composed of a kinase cascade wherein STK3/MST2 and STK4/MST1, in complex with its regulatory protein SAV1, phosphorylates and activates LATS1/2 in complex with its regulatory protein MOB1, which in turn phosphorylates and inactivates YAP1 oncoprotein and WW
   4626..5333    +  CDS            mCherry: mCherry is a basic (constitutively fluorescent) red fluorescent protein published in 2004, derived from Discosoma sp.. It is reported to be a very rapidly-maturing monomer with low acid sensitivity.
