[The description below was written by a language model from this plasmid's Addgene catalogue record and pLannotate feature annotations shown in this document.]
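Description:
mCherry-N1-MOB1 is a mammalian expression plasmid of about 5.3 kb, built by Gibson assembly on an N1-type fluorescent-protein backbone (recorded as mEGFP-N1). It expresses human MOB1A fused to the red fluorescent protein mCherry. In the annotated sequence, the CMV immediate-early enhancer and promoter sit upstream of a remnant of the multiple cloning site. This is followed by the MOB1A coding sequence and then, after a short linker-sized gap, the mCherry coding sequence. This order matches the N1 convention in which the fluorescent protein is attached to the C-terminus of the protein of interest. An SV40 polyadenylation signal downstream terminates the transcript. The short "large T antigen" fragment annotated just before it most likely reflects the SV40-derived sequence surrounding that signal rather than a functional gene.

The plasmid is propagated in E. coli at high copy from a ColE1/pUC-type origin and also carries an f1 origin, which allows single-stranded DNA production. Selection relies on a single Tn5 NeoR/KanR gene driven by tandem promoters. The bacterial bla promoter gives kanamycin resistance in E. coli, and the SV40 enhancer/early promoter, paired with an HSV TK polyadenylation signal, gives G418 resistance in mammalian cells, which could support selection of stable transfectants. The small ble and bGH poly(A) fragments appear to be incidental partial matches.

MOB1A is a regulatory partner and activator of the LATS1/2 kinases in the Hippo pathway, which phosphorylates and inactivates YAP. The construct is suited to imaging the localisation of this Hippo component in transfected cells. It was deposited with a study of YAP phase separation induced by interferon-gamma and tumour resistance to anti-PD-1 therapy.
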