Addgene plasmid #166477: mCherry-N1-MOB1
Purpose: Expresses fusion of mCherry and MOB1
Depositing lab: Shuguo Sun. Depositing organization: Huazhong University of Science & Technology. Publication: Interferon-gamma induces tumor resistance to anti-PD-1 immunotherapy by promoting YAP phase separation. Yu M, Peng Z, Qin M, Liu Y, Wang J, Zhang C, Lin J, Dong T, Wang L, Li S, Yang Y, Xu S, Guo W, Zhang X, Shi M, Peng H, Luo X, Zhang H, Zhang L, Li Y, Yang XP, Sun S. Mol Cell. 2021 Feb 13. pii: S1097-2765(21)00010-1. doi: 10.1016/j.molcel.2021.01.010. PubMed 33606996.
Backbone
  Vector backbone: mEGFP-N1
  Vector type: Mammalian Expression
Growth in bacteria
  Bacterial resistance: Kanamycin, 50 μg/mL
  Growth temperature: 37°C
  Growth strain: DH5alpha
  Copy number: High Copy
Gene/Insert
  Gene/Insert name: mCherry, MOB1
  Species: H. sapiens (human)
  Entrez Gene: MOB1A (a.k.a. C2orf6, MATS1, MOB1, MOBK1B, MOBKL1B, Mob4B)
  Cloning method: Gibson Cloning
Terms and licenses: Academic/Nonprofit Terms; Industry Terms: Not Available to Industry
How to cite: mCherry-N1-MOB1 was a gift from Shuguo Sun (Addgene plasmid # 166477 ; http://n2t.net/addgene:166477 ; RRID:Addgene_166477)
